Addgene plasmid #99760: pHI-Sm-NF-YC
Purpose: Expresses S. mansoni NF-YC
Depositing lab: Phillip Newmark. Depositing organization: University of Illinois at Urbana-Champaign. Publication: NF-YB Regulates Spermatogonial Stem Cell Self-Renewal and Proliferation in the Planarian Schmidtea mediterranea. Iyer H, Collins JJ 3rd, Newmark PA. PLoS Genet. 2016 Jun 15;12(6):e1006109. doi: 10.1371/journal.pgen.1006109. eCollection 2016 Jun. PGENETICS-D-15-01162 PubMed 27304889.
Backbone
  Vector backbone: pJC53.2
  Vector type: Bacterial Expression
Growth in bacteria
  Bacterial resistance: Kanamycin, 50 μg/mL
  Growth temperature: 37°C
  Growth strain: DH5alpha
  Copy number: Unknown
Gene/Insert
  Gene/Insert name: NF-YC
  Cloning method: Restriction Enzyme; 5′ cloning site unknown (unknown if destroyed); 3′ cloning site unknown (unknown if destroyed)
Terms and licenses: Academic/Nonprofit Terms; Industry Terms: Not Available to Industry
Depositor comments: Addgene Note: These plasmids were generated for in vitro transcription and may not be suitable for overexpression studies. The inserts were amplified from cDNA and may differ from NCBI reference sequences.
How to cite: pHI-Sm-NF-YC was a gift from Phillip Newmark (Addgene plasmid # 99760 ; http://n2t.net/addgene:99760 ; RRID:Addgene_99760)
