[The description below was written by a language model from this plasmid's Addgene catalogue record and pLannotate feature annotations shown in this document.]
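Description:
pHI-Sm-NF-YC is a small (about 3.6 kb) bacterial plasmid built on the pJC53.2 backbone and carrying a cDNA-derived fragment of the Schistosoma mansoni NF-YC gene, which encodes a subunit of the CCAAT-binding NF-Y transcription factor complex. It replicates in E. coli from a high-copy ColE1/pUC-type origin and is selected with kanamycin through a neo (nptII) cassette. The feature table also shows an intact β-lactamase (AmpR) coding sequence with only a fragment of its promoter annotated, along with remnants of a Tn5 transposase gene and an M13 origin that appear to be backbone leftovers.

The insert sits in a symmetric transcription cassette. Automated annotation recognises roughly 340 bp of it by homology to a plant NF-YC protein, which reflects conservation of the histone-fold core rather than the origin of the sequence. On one side the insert is flanked by T7 and T3 promoters and on the other by inward-facing SP6 and T7 promoters, with T7 terminators beyond each end. This arrangement lets single-strand sense or antisense transcripts be made with T3 or SP6 polymerase, as is commonly done for in situ hybridisation riboprobes. The opposing T7 promoters allow both strands to be transcribed to yield double-stranded RNA for RNA interference.

Although catalogued as a bacterial expression vector that "expresses" NF-YC, the repository notes that these plasmids were made for in vitro transcription and may not suit overexpression. It also notes that the cDNA-amplified insert may differ from reference sequences. The cloning sites used are not recorded. The associated study concerns NF-Y function in germline stem cells of flatworms.
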