Features (pLannotate 1.2.2; 13 found; start..end, strand, type, name):
      1..48      -  terminator     T7 terminator: transcription terminator for bacteriophage T7 RNA polymerase
     62..80      +  promoter       T7 promoter: promoter for bacteriophage T7 RNA polymerase
     84..102     +  promoter       T3 promoter: promoter for bacteriophage T3 RNA polymerase
    160..498     +  CDS            NFYC3 (fragment): NFYC3_ARATH - Experimental evidence at protein level: Swiss-Prot protein existence level 1. Stimulates the transcription of various genes by recognizing and binding to a CCAAT motif in promoters. From Arabidopsis thaliana (Mouse-ear cress).
    524..542     -  promoter       SP6 promoter: promoter for bacteriophage SP6 RNA polymerase
    546..564     -  promoter       T7 promoter: promoter for bacteriophage T7 RNA polymerase
    578..625     +  terminator     T7 terminator: transcription terminator for bacteriophage T7 RNA polymerase
    808..1396    -  rep_origin     ori: high-copy-number ColE1/pMB1/pBR322/pUC origin of replication
   1567..2427    -  CDS            AmpR: β-lactamase; bla; confers resistance to ampicillin, carbenicillin, and related antibiotics
   2428..2444    -  promoter       AmpR promoter (fragment): bla
   2448..3239    -  CDS            neo: KKA2_KLEPN - Also known as kan, nptII. Experimental evidence at protein level: Swiss-Prot protein existence level 1. Resistance to kanamycin, neomycin, paromomycin, ribostamycin, butirosin and gentamicin B. From Klebsiella pneumoniae.
   3271..3570    -  CDS            tnpA (fragment): TN5P_ECOLX - Also known as tnp. Experimental evidence at protein level: Swiss-Prot protein existence level 1. Mediates transposition of transposon Tn5 by a 'cut and paste' mechanism. First, the monomeric transposase binds the 19 bp inverted DNA repeats flanking the transposon. Then, dimerization of the DNA- bound transposase creates a synaptic DNA complex. After nicking of the first DNA strand, excision of the transposon proceeds through a series of intermediates. The transposase then mediates the insertion of the transposon at a new site by strand transfer. The activity of the wild- type tran
   3573..3639    -  rep_origin     M13 ori (fragment): M13 bacteriophage origin of replication; arrow indicates direction of (+) strand synthesis
>Addgene plasmid #99760 | pHI-Sm-NF-YC | addgene full sequence | sequence record 193946 | Addgene NGS Result
CAAAAAACCCCTCAAGACCCGTTTAGAGGCCCCAAGGGGTTATGCTAGGCGCGCCGGATCCTAATACGAC
TCACTATAGGGAGAATTAACCCTCACTAAAGGGAGACCTTTTTCTCATAAATGGATTACTCAAGTGATCC
ACTGACAGATTGTCAGTCTCAAATGTTATCGTTCTGGGATCTTATACGTGTTGAAATAGATGGCCTGAAA
TGTGACCATGCCGCTTTCAAAACCCAGGACTTACCACTGGCTCGTATTAAAAAGATTATGAAGTTGGATG
ATGATATCAAATGTATGATGATAAGCGCTGAGGCACCCATATTGTTCGCAAAAGCTGCTGAGCTTTTCAT
ACGAGAACTAACGTTGAGAGCATGGATTCATACAGAACGTAACCGCCGGCGTACTCTTCAAAGAAATGAT
ATTGCAATGGCAGTCAGTGATGGAGATACAGATCAATTTGATTTTCTTATTGATATTGTACCACGTGAAG
AAGCAAGAGGACATCGTCGGCCAACAGGTCACTTCTATAGTGTCACCTAAATCTCCCTATAGTGAGTCGT
ATTAGGATCCGGCGCGCCTAGCATAACCCCTTGGGGCCTCTAAACGGGTCTTGAGGGGTTTTTTGACGCG
TGCTTCCTCGCTCACTGACTCGCTGCGCTCGGTCGTTCGGCTGCGGCGAGCGGTATCAGCTCACTCAAAG
GCGGTAATACGGTTATCCACAGAATCAGGGGATAACGCAGGAAAGAACATGTGAGCAAAAGGCCAGCAAA
AGGCCAGGAACCGTAAAAAGGCCGCGTTGCTGGCGTTTTTCCATAGGCTCCGCCCCCCTGACGAGCATCA
CAAAAATCGACGCTCAAGTCAGAGGTGGCGAAACCCGACAGGACTATAAAGATACCAGGCGTTTCCCCCT
GGAAGCTCCCTCGTGCGCTCTCCTGTTCCGACCCTGCCGCTTACCGGATACCTGTCCGCCTTTCTCCCTT
CGGGAAGCGTGGCGCTTTCTCATAGCTCACGCTGTAGGTATCTCAGTTCGGTGTAGGTCGTTCGCTCCAA
GCTGGGCTGTGTGCACGAACCCCCCGTTCAGCCCGACCGCTGCGCCTTATCCGGTAACTATCGTCTTGAG
TCCAACCCGGTAAGACACGACTTATCGCCACTGGCAGCAGCCACTGGTAACAGGATTAGCAGAGCGAGGT
ATGTAGGCGGTGCTACAGAGTTCTTGAAGTGGTGGCCTAACTACGGCTACACTAGAAGAACAGTATTTGG
TATCTGCGCTCTGCTGAAGCCAGTTACCTTCGGAAAAAGAGTTGGTAGCTCTTGATCCGGCAAACAAACC
ACCGCTGGTAGCGGTGGTTTTTTTGTTTGCAAGCAGCAGATTACGCGCAGAAAAAAAGGATCTCAAGAAG
ATCCTTTGATCTTTTCTACGGGGTCTGACGCTCAGTGGAACGAAAACTCACGTTAAGGGATTTTGGTCAT
GAGATTATCAAAAAGGATCTTCACCTAGATCCTTTTAAATTAAAAATGAAGTTTTAAATCAATCTAAAGT
ATATATGAGTAAACTTGGTCTGACAGTTACCAATGCTTAATCAGTGAGGCACCTATCTCAGCGATCTGTC
TATTTCGTTCATCCATAGTTGCCTGGCTCCCCGTCGTGTAGATAACTACGATACGGGAGGGCTTACCATC
TGGCCCCAGTGCTGCAATGATACCGCGAGACCCACGCTCACCGGCTCCAGATTTATCAGCAATAAACCAG
CCAGCCGGAAGGGCCGAGCGCAGAAGTGGTCCTGCAACTTTATCCGCCTCCATCCAGTCTATTAATTGTT
GCCGGGAAGCTAGAGTAAGTAGTTCGCCAGTTAATAGTTTGCGCAACGTTGTTGCCATTGCTACAGGCAT
CGTGGTGTCACGCTCGTCGTTTGGTATGGCTTCATTCAGCTCCGGTTCCCAACGATCAAGGCGAGTTACA
TGATCCCCCATGTTGTGCAAAAAAGCGGTTAGCTCCTTCGGTCCTCCGATCGTTGTCAGAAGTAAGTTGG
CCGCAGTGTTATCACTCATGGTTATGGCAGCACTGCATAATTCTCTTACTGTCATGCCATCCGTAAGATG
CTTTTCTGTGACTGGTGAGTACTCAACCAAGTCATTCTGAGAATAGTGTATGCGGCGACCGAGTTGCTCT
TGCCCGGCGTCAATACGGGATAATACCGCGCCACATAGCAGAACTTTAAAAGTGCTCATCATTGGAAAAC
GTTCTTCGGGGCGAAAACTCTCAAGGATCTTACCGCTGTTGAGATCCAGTTCGATGTAACCCACTCGTGC
ACCCAACTGATCTTCAGCATCTTTTACTTTCACCAGCGTTTCTGGGTGAGCAAAAACAGGAAGGCAAAAT
GCCGCAAAAAAGGGAATAAGGGCGACACGGAAATGTTGAATACTCATACTCTTCCTTTTTCAATTCAGAA
GAACTCGTCAAGAAGGCGATAGAAGGCGATGCGCTGCGAATCGGGAGCGGCGATACCGTAAAGCACGAGG
AAGCGGTCAGCCCATTCGCCGCCAAGCTCTTCAGCAATATCACGGGTAGCCAACGCTATGTCCTGATAGC
GGTCCGCCACACCCAGCCGGCCACAGTCGATGAATCCAGAAAAGCGGCCATTTTCCACCATGATATTCGG
CAAGCAGGCATCGCCATGGGTCACGACGAGATCCTCGCCGTCGGGCATGCGCGCCTTGAGCCTGGCGAAC
AGTTCGGCTGGCGCGAGCCCCTGATGCTCTTCGTCCAGATCATCCTGATCGACAAGACCGGCTTCCATCC
GAGTACGTGCTCGCTCGATGCGATGTTTCGCTTGGTGGTCGAATGGGCAGGTAGCCGGATCAAGCGTATG
CAGCCGCCGCATTGCATCAGCCATGATGGATACTTTCTCGGCAGGAGCAAGGTGGGATGACAGGAGATCC
TGCCCCGGCACTTCGCCCAATAGCAGCCAGTCCCTTCCCGCTTCAGTGACAACGTCGAGCACAGCTGCGC
AAGGAACGCCCGTCGTGGCCAGCCACGATAGCCGCGCTGCCTCGTCCTGCAGTTCATTCAGGGCACCGGA
CAGGTCGGTCTTGACAAAAAGAACCGGGCGCCCCTGCGCTGACAGCCGGAACACGGCGGCATCAGAGCAG
CCGATTGTCTGTTGTGCCCAGTCATAGCCGAATAGCCTCTCCACCCAAGCGGCCGGAGAACCTGCGTGCA
ATCCATCTTGTTCAATCATGCGAAACGATCCTCATCCTGTCTCTTGATCAGATCTTGATCCCCTGCGCCA
TCAGATCATTGGCGGCAAGAAAGCCATCCAGTTTACTTTGCAGGGCTTCCCAACCTTACCAGAGGGCGCC
CCAGCTGGCAATTCCGGTTCGCTTGCTGTCCATAAAACCGCCCAGTCTAGCTATCGCCATGTAAGCCCAC
TGCAAGCTACCTGCTTTCTCTTTGCGCTTGCGTTTTCCCTTGTCCAGATAGCCCAGTAGCTGACATTCAT
CCGGGGTCAGCACCGTTTCTGCGGACTGGCTTTCTACGTGTTCCGCTTCCTTTAGCAGCCCTTGCGCCCT
GAATTTTGTTAAAATTCGCGTTAAATTTTTGTTAAATCAGCTCATTTTTTAACCAATAGGCCGAAATCGA
CGCGT
